Addgene plasmid #15617: 9x mHD-TgDeltaMOR23-GFP
Depositing lab: Peter Mombaerts. Depositing organization: Rockefeller University. Publication: Homeodomain binding motifs modulate the probability of odorant receptor gene choice in transgenic mice. Vassalli A, Feinstein P, Mombaerts P. Mol Cell Neurosci. 2011 Feb;46(2):381-96. Epub 2010 Nov 26. 10.1016/j.mcn.2010.11.001 PubMed 21111823.
Backbone
  Vector backbone: pBS
  Backbone size w/o insert (bp): 3000
  Vector type: high copy number
Growth in bacteria
  Bacterial resistance: Ampicillin, 100 μg/mL
  Growth temperature: 37°C
  Growth strain: DH5alpha
  Copy number: High Copy
Gene/Insert
  Gene/Insert name: 9x mHD-TgΔMOR23-IRES-tauGFP
  Species: M. musculus (mouse)
  Insert size (bp): 7700
  Cloning method: Restriction Enzyme; 5′ cloning site SacI (unknown if destroyed); 3′ cloning site NheI (unknown if destroyed)
  Sequencing primers: 5′ M13; 3′ reverse
Terms and licenses: Academic/Nonprofit Terms; Industry Terms: Not Available to Industry
How to cite: 9x mHD-TgDeltaMOR23-GFP was a gift from Peter Mombaerts (Addgene plasmid # 15617 ; http://n2t.net/addgene:15617 ; RRID:Addgene_15617)
