[The description below was written by a language model from this plasmid's Addgene catalogue record.]
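Description:
9x mHD-TgDeltaMOR23-GFP is a mouse transgene construct carried in a pBS (pBluescript-type) high-copy bacterial cloning vector of about 3 kb. It is maintained in E. coli under ampicillin selection. The record gives no feature table, so the origin of replication and other backbone elements are not itemised, and the plasmid appears to serve mainly as a propagation vehicle for the transgene rather than as an expression vector in its own right.

The insert, roughly 7.7 kb of mouse-derived sequence cloned between SacI and NheI sites, is named 9x mHD-TgΔMOR23-IRES-tauGFP. The name indicates a MOR23 odorant receptor minigene in a "Δ" (presumably truncated or deleted) form. It is followed by an internal ribosome entry site and a tau-GFP fusion reporter. The IRES allows the reporter to be translated from the same transcript as the receptor, so cells that express the transgene are labelled. Tau-GFP fusions are generally used because the microtubule-associated tau moiety carries fluorescence into axons, which makes neuronal projections visible. The "9x mHD" prefix suggests nine copies of a homeodomain-related motif placed with the minigene. The "m" probably denotes a mutated version, but the record does not define this, nor does it state the exact promoter region or the extent of the deletion.

Judging from the associated publication title, the construct was used to generate transgenic mice. The work tested how homeodomain binding motifs affect the probability that an olfactory sensory neuron chooses a given odorant receptor gene for expression.
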