>Addgene plasmid #15617 | 9x mHD-TgDeltaMOR23-GFP | addgene partial sequence | sequence record 22046 | 15617 with M13F
CGAATTGGAGCTGTTTAACGAGCTCACAACTTTTTGGTGAAGTCACAACTTTTTGGTGAAGTCACAACTT
TTTGGTGAAGTCGAGCTCACAACTTTTTGGTGAAGTCACAACTTTTTGGTGAAGTCACAACTTTTTGGTG
AAGTCGAGCTCACAACTTTTTGGTGAAGTCACAACTTTTTGGTGAAGTCACAACTTTTTGGTGAAGTCGA
GCTCATGTGTCTAGTTGCATATGTAACAGAGGGTTGCCTAGTTGGCCATCAATGGGAGGAGAGGCCCTTG
GTCTTGTGAAGGTTCTATGCCCAATATAGGGGAATGCCAGGGCCAGGAAGTGGGAGTGGGTGTGTTGGGA
AGCAGGTCATTGGGAGGGTATAGGGGACTTTTGGACAGGAAACTAGGAAAGGGGATAGTATTTGAAATGT
AAACGAAGATAATATCTAATACAAAATTAAATTAAAAAAGAAGAAAACTGATGCACAACATCTTCAGAAA
CTTCTGAAGGAAGGGAAGAAAGAAACACCTGGGAAGCAGCCTCTGGGGAATCCCAAAATGTCACCCCCTG
AGATAAGTAAAAACCCCTGTTTTTAATAAAATCCCCTGGTATCTATTTGTGACACGACTTTTCTGGTTCC
CCTGAGATACCAAGGGAGCTGTGAAGAAAGGAGAGCCAGGTGGGTGTGGTAGACAGTGTTGTTTCCTTTG
GAGATTTCTCTTGATCTCTGA
