>Addgene plasmid #15617 | 9x mHD-TgDeltaMOR23-GFP | addgene partial sequence | sequence record 22047 | 15617 with M13R
ACCCTCACTAAAGGGAACAAAAGCTGGGTACCGCTAGCTGGAAAGCTATGACGGATCAGTTTTTGGAGAG
GGAGAGTCAGTTTTCCTAAGGATGTGACTTCTCGTAGGTCAGTTACACTCTAGAGAGTCTAAAACATGCC
CCTATAACCAGAAGTGTATGGACAGTACAAATTGGAATAGATGAGTTATTAAATAAAATCAAAGCAAAGA
GAGTTTGGGGTATAGAAAGGTGGAGCTAAGAGGAGTTTGGAGTAAATGGGATCAAAGTATATTATATGAA
AAACTCAAAGAATTGGTAAAAATATATTTAAATTAACACATTCATATTTATCCATAAAATTTGGTGAATT
GTTCTCTAAAGTTCAAAAATGTTCTGTTACCTCTAGCATCCCAAATTAGTTATGAAACTCAGGCTGCAAA
GTTTCTTCAGGAGCTATTAATCATGAGTTATGACATCAGCTATTACACTATTGAATTGGTATGGTTTGAC
ACAGGTGATACATATAAAGGACCTTCAACATCCTGCCTTGGAACTTTTAATATAAGCATCTACAGAACAT
AGAAAGCCACAGGCCACCTAGAAGATGATCAACCCAATTTCTGTGAATCAGAATGGAAAATAAGGACTAG
GACTTGATTTGGGGATACAGTAATCATGAGTGTCCCAATGTTGGTAAAATATAGTTGTTTTCATATCTGT
GTCTCTGAGGAGTTCTTTTCATCTCTTCTCTGAGT
